>Addgene plasmid #207739 | qTAG-C-3xFLAG-Zeo | addgene full sequence | sequence record 413787 | Addgene NGS Result
TCGCGCGTTTCGGTGATGACGGTGAAAACCTCTGACACATGCAGCTCCCGGAGACGGTCACAGCTTGTCT
GTAAGCGGATGCCGGGAGCAGACAAGCCCGTCAGGGCGCGTCAGCGGGTGTTGGCGGGTGTCGGGGCTGG
CTTAACTATGCGGCATCAGAGCAGATTGTACTGAGAGTGCACCATATGCGGTGTGAAATACCGCACAGAT
GCGTAAGGAGAAAATACCGCATCAGGCGCCATTCGCCATTCAGGCTGCGCAACTGTTGGGAAGGGCGATC
GGTGCGGGCCTCTTCGCTATTACGCCAGCTGGCGAAAGGGGGATGTGCTGCAAGGCGATTAAGTTGGGTA
ACGCCAGGGTTTTCCCAGTCACGACGTTGTAAAACGACGGCCAGTGAATTCGGAGGAAGCGGAGGATCTG
GCGGTACCGGTGGAGGCGGATCTGATTACAAGGATGACGACGATAAGGACTATAAGGACGATGATGACAA
GGACTACAAAGATGATGACGATAAAGGAGGTGGCGGATCAACGCGTTACCGTTCGTATAGCATACATTAT
ACGAAGTTATCTGGATCCGGAGCTACTAACTTCAGCCTGCTGAAGCAGGCCGGAGACGTGGAGGAGAACC
CTGGACCTTCTAGAATGGCCAAGTTGACCAGTGCCGTTCCGGTGCTCACCGCGCGCGACGTCGCCGGAGC
GGTCGAGTTCTGGACCGACCGGCTCGGGTTCAGCCGGGACTTCGTGGAGGACGACTTCGCCGGTGTGGTC
CGGGACGACGTGACCCTGTTCATCAGCGCGGTCCAGGACCAGGTGGTGCCGGACAACACCCTGGCCTGGG
TGTGGGTGCGCGGCCTGGACGAGCTGTACGCCGAGTGGTCGGAGGTCGTGTCCACGAACTTCCGGGACGC
CTCCGGGCCGGCCATGACCGAGATCGGCGAGCAGCCGTGGGGGCGGGAGTTCGCCCTGCGCGACCCGGCC
GGCAACTGCGTGCACTTCGTGGCCGAGGAGCAGGACCCCGGGATAACTTCGTATAGCATACATTATACGA
ACGGTAGCCTCGAGACCGGTAAGAGCAAGTGAAAGCTTGGCGTAATCATGGTCATAGCTGTTTCCTGTGT
GAAATTGTTATCCGCTCACAATTCCACACAACATACGAGCCGGAAGCATAAAGTGTAAAGCCTGGGGTGC
CTAATGAGTGAGCTAACTCACATTAATTGCGTTGCGCTCACTGCCCGCTTTCCAGTCGGGAAACCTGTCG
TGCCAGCTGCATTAATGAATCGGCCAACGCGCGGGGAGAGGCGGTTTGCGTATTGGGCGCTCTTCCGCTT
CCTCGCTCACTGACTCGCTGCGCTCGGTCGTTCGGCTGCGGCGAGCGGTATCAGCTCACTCAAAGGCGGT
AATACGGTTATCCACAGAATCAGGGGATAACGCAGGAAAGAACATGTGAGCAAAAGGCCAGCAAAAGGCC
AGGAACCGTAAAAAGGCCGCGTTGCTGGCGTTTTTCCATAGGCTCCGCCCCCCTGACGAGCATCACAAAA
ATCGACGCTCAAGTCAGAGGTGGCGAAACCCGACAGGACTATAAAGATACCAGGCGTTTCCCCCTGGAAG
CTCCCTCGTGCGCTCTCCTGTTCCGACCCTGCCGCTTACCGGATACCTGTCCGCCTTTCTCCCTTCGGGA
AGCGTGGCGCTTTCTCATAGCTCACGCTGTAGGTATCTCAGTTCGGTGTAGGTCGTTCGCTCCAAGCTGG
GCTGTGTGCACGAACCCCCCGTTCAGCCCGACCGCTGCGCCTTATCCGGTAACTATCGTCTTGAGTCCAA
CCCGGTAAGACACGACTTATCGCCACTGGCAGCAGCCACTGGTAACAGGATTAGCAGAGCGAGGTATGTA
GGCGGTGCTACAGAGTTCTTGAAGTGGTGGCCTAACTACGGCTACACTAGAAGAACAGTATTTGGTATCT
GCGCTCTGCTGAAGCCAGTTACCTTCGGAAAAAGAGTTGGTAGCTCTTGATCCGGCAAACAAACCACCGC
TGGTAGCGGTGGTTTTTTTGTTTGCAAGCAGCAGATTACGCGCAGAAAAAAAGGATCTCAAGAAGATCCT
TTGATCTTTTCTACGGGGTCTGACGCTCAGTGGAACGAAAACTCACGTTAAGGGATTTTGGTCATGAGAT
TATCAAAAAGGATCTTCACCTAGATCCTTTTAAATTAAAAATGAAGTTTTAAATCAATCTAAAGTATATA
TGAGTAAACTTGGTCTGACAGTTACCAATGCTTAATCAGTGAGGCACCTATCTCAGCGATCTGTCTATTT
CGTTCATCCATAGTTGCCTGACTCCCCGTCGTGTAGATAACTACGATACGGGAGGGCTTACCATCTGGCC
CCAGTGCTGCAATGATACCGCGAGACCCACGCTCACCGGCTCCAGATTTATCAGCAATAAACCAGCCAGC
CGGAAGGGCCGAGCGCAGAAGTGGTCCTGCAACTTTATCCGCCTCCATCCAGTCTATTAATTGTTGCCGG
GAAGCTAGAGTAAGTAGTTCGCCAGTTAATAGTTTGCGCAACGTTGTTGCCATTGCTACAGGCATCGTGG
TGTCACGCTCGTCGTTTGGTATGGCTTCATTCAGCTCCGGTTCCCAACGATCAAGGCGAGTTACATGATC
CCCCATGTTGTGCAAAAAAGCGGTTAGCTCCTTCGGTCCTCCGATCGTTGTCAGAAGTAAGTTGGCCGCA
GTGTTATCACTCATGGTTATGGCAGCACTGCATAATTCTCTTACTGTCATGCCATCCGTAAGATGCTTTT
CTGTGACTGGTGAGTACTCAACCAAGTCATTCTGAGAATAGTGTATGCGGCGACCGAGTTGCTCTTGCCC
GGCGTCAATACGGGATAATACCGCGCCACATAGCAGAACTTTAAAAGTGCTCATCATTGGAAAACGTTCT
TCGGGGCGAAAACTCTCAAGGATCTTACCGCTGTTGAGATCCAGTTCGATGTAACCCACTCGTGCACCCA
ACTGATCTTCAGCATCTTTTACTTTCACCAGCGTTTCTGGGTGAGCAAAAACAGGAAGGCAAAATGCCGC
AAAAAAGGGAATAAGGGCGACACGGAAATGTTGAATACTCATACTCTTCCTTTTTCAATATTATTGAAGC
ATTTATCAGGGTTATTGTCTCATGAGCGGATACATATTTGAATGTATTTAGAAAAATAAACAAATAGGGG
TTCCGCGCACATTTCCCCGAAAAGTGCCACCTGACGTCTAAGAAACCATTATTATCATGACATTAACCTA
TAAAAATAGGCGTATCACGAGGCCCTTTCGTC
Features (pLannotate 1.2.2; 14 found; start..end, strand, type, name):
    137..236     +  misc_feature   bom (fragment): basis of mobility region from pBR322
    242..399     -  CDS            lacZα (fragment): LacZα fragment of β-galactosidase; lacZ fragment
    444..515     +  CDS            3xFLAG: three tandem FLAG® epitope tags
    537..570     +  protein_bind   lox71: Left element (LE) mutant of loxP (Araki et al., 2010). Cre-mediated recombination occurs in the 8-bp core sequence (GCATACAT). Cre recombinase
    645..1016    +  CDS            ble: BLE_STRHI - Experimental evidence at protein level: Swiss-Prot protein existence level 1. Binding protein with a strong affinity to the bleomycin family of antibiotics. From Streptoalloteichus hindustanus.
   1023..1056    +  protein_bind   lox66: Right element (RE) mutant of loxP (Araki et al., 2010). Cre-mediated recombination occurs in the 8-bp core sequence (GCATACAT). Cre recombinase
   1125..1141    -  protein_bind   lac operator: The lac repressor binds to the lac operator to inhibit transcription in E. coli. This inhibition can be relieved by adding lactose or isopropyl-β-D-thiogalactopyranoside (IPTG). lac repressor encoded by lacI
   1149..1179    -  promoter       lac promoter: promoter for the E. coli lac operon
   1194..1215    -  protein_bind   CAP binding site: CAP binding activates transcription in the presence of cAMP. E. coli catabolite activator protein
   1228..1320    -  CDS            lacI (fragment): lac repressor; lacI; The lac repressor binds to the lac operator to inhibit transcription in E. coli. This inhibition can be relieved by adding lactose or isopropyl-β-D-thiogalactopyranoside (IPTG).
   1503..2091    -  rep_origin     ori: high-copy-number ColE1/pMB1/pBR322/pUC origin of replication
   2262..3122    -  CDS            AmpR: β-lactamase; bla; confers resistance to ampicillin, carbenicillin, and related antibiotics
   3123..3227    -  promoter       AmpR promoter: bla
   3322..35      +  CDS            rop (fragment) (across the origin): Rop protein, which maintains plasmids at low copy number; rop
