[The description below was written by a language model from this plasmid's Addgene catalogue record and pLannotate feature annotations shown in this document.]
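Description:
qTAG-C-3xFLAG-Zeo is an empty donor plasmid from the qTAG scaffold series for CRISPR-based endogenous tagging in mammalian cells. It is built on the pUC19 backbone and is about 3.3 kb in the sequenced record. It is propagated in E. coli through the high-copy ColE1/pUC origin and selected with ampicillin via the AmpR (β-lactamase) gene and its promoter. Remnants of the pUC19 lac region (lacZα fragment, lac promoter and operator, CAP binding site, and short lacI, bom and rop fragments) flank the cassette and appear to be backbone carry-over rather than functional parts of the payload.

The payload is a promoterless C-terminal tagging cassette: a 3xFLAG epitope coding sequence followed by a Zeocin resistance gene (ble, the bleomycin-binding protein from Streptoalloteichus hindustanus). The catalogue describes the arrangement as 3xFLAG-2A-Zeo; the 2A element is not annotated in the feature table, but would presumably lie in the gap between the upstream lox site and ble. No gene insert or homology arms are present. The user adds arms matching the 3' end of a target gene's coding sequence, so that homology-directed repair of a CRISPR-induced break places the cassette in frame at the C-terminus. Expression of both the FLAG-tagged protein and the resistance marker then depends on the endogenous promoter, with the 2A sequence separating the marker from the tagged protein. This allows Zeocin enrichment of correctly edited cells. The ble region is flanked by the mutant lox71 and lox66 sites in the same orientation, which would allow Cre-mediated excision of the selection marker after enrichment, leaving the 3xFLAG tag on the target protein.
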