Addgene plasmid #207739: qTAG-C-3xFLAG-Zeo
Purpose: (Empty Backbone) Empty C-terminus donor cassette. Integrate homology arms to target the C-terminus insertion of a 3xFLAG-2A-Zeo cassette
Depositing lab: Laurence Pelletier. Depositing organization: Sinai Health System. Publication: qTAG: an adaptable plasmid scaffold for CRISPR-based endogenous tagging. Philip R, Sharma A, Matellan L, Erpf AC, Hsu WH, Tkach JM, Wyatt HDM, Pelletier L. EMBO J. 2024 Dec 12. doi: 10.1038/s44318-024-00337-5. PubMed 39668248.
Backbone
  Vector backbone: pUC19
  Backbone manufacturer: Invitrogen
  Backbone size (bp): 2686
  Vector type: Mammalian Expression, CRISPR ; Donor Cassette
  Selectable markers: Zeocin
Growth in bacteria
  Bacterial resistance: Ampicillin, 100 μg/mL
  Growth temperature: 37°C
  Growth strain: DH5alpha
  Copy number: High Copy
Gene/Insert
  Gene/Insert name: None
Terms and licenses: Academic/Nonprofit Terms; Industry Terms: Not Available to Industry
Depositor comments: Please visit https://www.biorxiv.org/content/10.1101/2023.11.01.565029v3 for bioRxiv preprint.
How to cite: qTAG-C-3xFLAG-Zeo was a gift from Laurence Pelletier (Addgene plasmid # 207739 ; http://n2t.net/addgene:207739 ; RRID:Addgene_207739)
